>Addgene plasmid #127272 | 289aa Met133, 138, 186Ileu ELL2 | addgene full sequence | sequence record 249992 | Addgene NGS Result
GGCTCCGGTGCCCGTCAGTGGGCAGAGCGCACATCGCCCACAGTCCCCGAGAAGTTGGGGGGAGGGGTCG
GCAATTGAACCGGTGCCTAGAGAAGGTGGCGCGGGGTAAACTGGGAAAGTGATGTCGTGTACTGGCTCCG
CCTTTTTCCCGAGGGTGGGGGAGAACCGTATATAAGTGCAGTAGTCGCCGTGAACGTTCTTTTTCGCAAC
GGGTTTGCCGCCAGAACACAGGTAAGTGCCGTGTGTGGTTCCCGCGGGCCTGGCCTCTTTACGGGTTATG
GCCCTTGCGTGCCTTGAATTACTTCCACCTGGCTGCAGTACGTGATTCTTGATCCCGAGCTTCGGGTTGG
AAGTGGGTGGGAGAGTTCGAGGCCTTGCGCTTAAGGAGCCCCTTCGCCTCGTGCTTGAGTTGAGGCCTGG
CCTGGGCGCTGGGGCCGCCGCGTGCGAATCTGGTGGCACCTTCGCGCCTGTCTCGCTGCTTTCGATAAGT
CTCTAGCCATTTAAAATTTTTGATGACCTGCTGCGACGCTTTTTTTCTGGCAAGATAGTCTTGTAAATGC
GGGCCAAGATCTGCACACTGGTATTTCGGTTTTTGGGGCCGCGGGCGGCGACGGGGCCCGTGCGTCCCAG
CGCACATGTTCGGCGAGGCGGGGCCTGCGAGCGCGGCCACCGAGAATCGGACGGGGGTAGTCTCAAGCTG
GCCGGCCTGCTCTGGTGCCTGGCCTCGCGCCGCCGTGTATCGCCCCGCCCTGGGCGGCAAGGCTGGCCCG
GTCGGCACCAGTTGCGTGAGCGGAAAGATGGCCGCTTCCCGGCCCTGCTGCAGGGAGCTCAAAATGGAGG
ACGCGGCGCTCGGGAGAGCGGGCGGGTGAGTCACCCACACAAAGGAAAAGGGCCTTTCCGTCCTCAGCCG
TCGCTTCATGTGACTCCACGGAGTACCGGGCGCCGTCCAGGCACCTCGATTAGTTCTCGAGCTTTTGGAG
TACGTCGTCTTTAGGTTGGGGGGAGGGGTTTTATGCGATGGAGTTTCCCCACACTGAGTGGGTGGAGACT
GAAGTTAGGCCAGCTTGGCACTTGATGTAATTCTCCTTGGAATTTGCCCTTTTTGAGTTTGGATCTTGGT
TCATTCTCAAGCCTCAGACAGTGGTTCAAAGTTTTTTTCTTCCATTTCAGGTGTCGTGAGGAATTAGCTT
GGTACTAATACGACTCACTATAGGGAGACCCAAGCTGGCTAGGTAAGCTTACCATGGGGGGTTCTCATCA
TCATCATCATCATGGTATGGCTAGCATGACTGGTGGACAGCAAATGGGTCGGGATCTGTACGACGATGAC
GATAAGGTACCTAAGGATCCAGTGTGGTGGAATTCTGCAGATGGGGAGTTTAAGATGGCGGCGGGGGGGA
CAGGGGGCCTGCGGGAGGAGCAGCGCTATGGGCTGTCGTGCGGACGGCTGGGGCAGGACAACATCACCGT
ACTGCATGTGAAGCTCACCGAGACGGCGATCCGGGCGCTCGAGACTTACCAGAGCCACAAGAATTTAATT
CCTTTTCGACCTTCAATCCAGTTCCAAGGACTCCACGGGCTTGTCAAAATTCCCAAAAATGATCCCCTCA
ATGAAGTTCATAACTTTAACTTTTATTTGTCAAATGTGGGCAAAGACAACCCTCAGGGCAGCTTTGACTG
CATCCAGCAAACATTCTCCAGCTCTGGAGCCTCCCAGCTCAATTGCCTGGGATTTATACAAGATAAAATT
ACAGTGTGTGCAACAAACGACTCGTATCAGATCACACGAGAAAGAATCACCCAGGCAGAGGAGGAATCCC
GCAACCGAAGCACAAAAGTTATCAAACCCGGTGGACCATATGTAGGGAAAAGAGTGCAAATTCGGAAAGC
ACCTCAAGCTGTTTCAGATACAGTTCCTGAGAGGAAAAGGTCAACCCCCATCAACCCTGCAAATACAATT
CGAAAGACACATAGCAGCAGCACCATCTCTCAGAGGCCATACAGGGACAGGGTGATTCACTTACTGGCCC
TGAAGGCCTACAAGAAACCGGAGCTACTTGCTAGACTCCAGAAAGATGGTGTCAATCAAAAAGACAAGAA
CTCCCTGGGAGCAATTCTGCAACAGGTAGCCAATCTGAATTCTAAGGACCTCTCATATACCTTAAAGGAT
TATGTTTTTAAAGAGCTTCAAAGAGACTGGCCTGGATACAGTGAAATAGACAGACGGTCATTGGAGTCAG
TGCTCTCTAGCTAGAAAACTAAATCCGTCTCAGAATGCTACAGGCACCAGCCGTTCAGAATCTCCTGTAT
GTTCTAGTAGAGATGCTGTATCTTCTCCTCAGAAACGGCTTTTGGATTCAGAGTTTATTGATCCTTTAAT
GAATAAAAAAGCCCGAATATCTCACCTGACGAACAGAGTACCACCAACACTAAATGGTCATTTGAATCCC
ACCAGTGAAAAATCGGCTGCAGGCCTCCCACTGCCCCCTGCGGCTGCTGCCATCCCCACCCCTCCACCGC
TGCCTTCAACCTATCTGCCCATCTCACATCCTCCTCAGATTGTAAATTCTAACTCCAACTCCCCTAGCAC
TCCAGAAGGCCGGGGGACTCAAGACCTACCTGTTGACAGTTTTAGTCAAAACGATAGTATCTATGAGGAC
CAGCAAGACAAATATACCTCTAGGACTTCTCTGGAAACCTTACCCCCTGGTTCCGTTCTACTAAAGTGTC
CAAAGCCTATGGAAGAAAACCATTCAATGTCTCACAAAAAGTCCAAAAAGAAGTCTAAAAAACATAAGGA
AAAGGACCAAATAAAAAAGCACGACATTGAGACTATTGAGGAAAAGGAGGAAGATCTTAAGAGAGAAGAG
GAAATTGCCAAGCTAAATAACTCCAGTCCAAATTCCAGTGGAGGAGTTAAAGAGGATTGCACTGCCTCCA
TGGAACCTTCAGCAATTGAACTCCCAGATTATTTGATAAAATATATCGCTATCGTCTCCTATGAGCAACG
CCAGAATTATAAGGATGACTTCAATGCAGAGTATGATGAGTACAGAGCTTTGCATGCCAGGATGGAGACT
GTAGCTAGAAGATTTATCAAACTAGATGCACAAAGAAAGCGCCTTTCTCCAGGCTCAAAAGAGTATCAGA
ATGTTCATGAAGAAGTCTTACAAGAATATCAGAAGATAAAGCAGTCTAGTCCCAATTACCATGAAGAAAA
ATACAGATGTGAATATCTTCATAACAAGCTGGCTCACATCAAAAGGCTAATAGGTGAATTTGACCAACAG
CAAGCAGAGTCATGGTCCTAGAACTCTGCTTGGACCAGAAGATGTGAATAAACTTAAGCTATCCAGCACA
GTGGCGGCCGCTCGAGTCTAGAGGGCCCGTTTAAACCCGCTGATCAGCCTCGACTGTGCCTTCTAGTTGC
CAGCCATCTGTTGTTTGCCCCTCCCCCGTGCCTTCCTTGACCCTGGAAGGTGCCACTCCCACTGTCCTTT
CCTAATAAAATGAGGAAATTGCATCGCATTGTCTGAGTAGGTGTCATTCTATTCTGGGGGGTGGGGTGGG
GCAGGACAGCAAGGGGGAGGATTGGGAAGACAATAGCAGGCATGCTGGGGATGCGGTGGGCTCTATGGCT
TCTGAGGCGGAAAGAACCAGCTGGGGCTCTAGGGGGTATCCCC
[124 nt withheld, positions 3684-3807]
C
[91 nt withheld, positions 3809-3899]
A
[49 nt withheld, positions 3901-3949]
CCTTTGACGTTGGAGTCCACGTTCTTT
[37 nt withheld, positions 3977-4013]
ACCCTATCTCGGTCTATTCTTTTGATTTATAAGGGATTTTGCCGATTTCGGCCTATTGGTTAAAAAATGA
GCTGATTTAACAAAAATTTAACGCGAATTAATTCTGTGGAATGTGTGTCAGTTAGGGTGTGGAAAGTCCC
CAGGCTCCCCAGCAGGCAGAAGTATGCAAAGCATGCATCTCAATTAGTCAGCAACCAGGTGTGGAAAGTC
CCCAGGCTCCCCAGCAGGCAGAAGTATGCAAAGCATGCATCTCAATTAGTCAGCAACCATAGTCCCGCCC
CTAACTCCGCCCATCCCGCCCCTAACTCCGCCCAGTTCCGCCCATTCTCCGCCCCATGGCTGACTAATTT
TTTTTATTTATGCAGAGGCCGAGGCCGCCTCTGCCTCTGAGCTATTCCAGAAGTAGTGAGGAGGCTTTTT
TGGAGGCCTAGGCTTTTGCAAAAAGCTCCCGGGAGCTTGTATATCCATTTTCGGATCTGATCAGCACGTG
TTGACAATTAATCATCGGCATAGTATATCGGCATAGTATAATACGACAAGGTGAGGAACTAAACCATGGC
CAAGTTGACCAGTGCCGTTCCGGTGCTCACCGCGCGCGACGTCGCCGGAGCGGTCGAGTTCTGGACCGAC
CGGCTCGGGTTCTCCCGGGACTTCGTGGAGGACGACTTCGCCGGTGTGGTCCGGGACGACGTGACCCTGT
TCATCAGCGCGGTCCAGGACCAGGTGGTGCCGGACAACACCCTGGCCTGGGTGTGGGTGCGCGGCCTGGA
CGAGCTGTACGCCGAGTGGTCGGAGGTCGTGTCCACGAACTTCCGGGACGCCTCCGGGCCGGCCATGACC
GAGATCGGCGAGCAGCCGTGGGGGCGGGAGTTCGCCCTGCGCGACCCGGCCGGCAACTGCGTGCACTTCG
TGGCCGAGGAGCAGGACTGACACGTGCTACGAGATTTCGATTCCACCGCCGCCTTCTATGAAAGGTTGGG
CTTCGGAATCGTTTTCCGGGACGCCGGCTGGATGATCCTCCAGCGCGGGGATCTCATGCTGGAGTTCTTC
GCCCACCCCAACTTGTTTATTGCAGCTTATAATGGTTACAAATAAAGCAATAGCATCACAAATTTCACAA
ATAAAGCATTTTTTTCACTGCATTCTAGTTGTGGTTTGTCCAAACTCATCAATGTATCTTATCATGTCTG
TATACCGTCGACCTCTAGCTAGAGCTTGGCGTAATCATGGTCATAGCTGTTTCCTGTGTGAAATTGTTAT
CCGCTCACAATTCCACACAACATACGAGCCGGAAGCATAAAGTGTAAAGCCTGGGGTGCCTAATGAGTGA
GCTAACTCACATTAATTGCGTTGCGCTCACTGCCCGCTTTCCAGTCGGGAAACCTGTCGTGCCAGCTGCA
TTAATGAATCGGCCAACGCGCGGGGAGAGGCGGTTTGCGTATTGGGCGCTCTTCCGCTTCCTCGCTCACT
GACTCGCTGCGCTCGGTCGTTCGGCTGCGGCGAGCGGTATCAGCTCACTCAAAGGCGGTAATACGGTTAT
CCACAGAATCAGGGGATAACGCAGGAAAGAACATGTGAGCAAAAGGCCAGCAAAAGGCCAGGAACCGTAA
AAAGGCCGCGTTGCTGGCGTTTTTCCATAGGCTCCGCCCCCCTGACGAGCATCACAAAAATCGACGCTCA
AGTCAGAGGTGGCGAAACCCGACAGGACTATAAAGATACCAGGCGTTTCCCCCTGGAAGCTCCCTCGTGC
GCTCTCCTGTTCCGACCCTGCCGCTTACCGGATACCTGTCCGCCTTTCTCCCTTCGGGAAGCGTGGCGCT
TTCTCATAGCTCACGCTGTAGGTATCTCAGTTCGGTGTAGGTCGTTCGCTCCAAGCTGGGCTGTGTGCAC
GAACCCCCCGTTCAGCCCGACCGCTGCGCCTTATCCGGTAACTATCGTCTTGAGTCCAACCCGGTAAGAC
ACGACTTATCGCCACTGGCAGCAGCCACTGGTAACAGGATTAGCAGAGCGAGGTATGTAGGCGGTGCTAC
AGAGTTCTTGAAGTGGTGGCCTAACTACGGCTACACTAGAAGAACAGTATTTGGTATCTGCGCTCTGCTG
AAGCCAGTTACCTTCGGAAAAAGAGTTGGTAGCTCTTGATCCGGCAAACAAACCACCGCTGGTAGCGGTG
GTTTTTTTGTTTGCAAGCAGCAGATTACGCGCAGAAAAAAAGGATCTCAAGAAGATCCTTTGATCTTTTC
TACGGGGTCTGACGCTCAGTGGAACGAAAACTCACGTTAAGGGATTTTGGTCATGAGATTATCAAAAAGG
ATCTTCACCTAGATCCTTTTAAATTAAAAATGAAGTTTTAAATCAATCTAAAGTATATATGAGTAAACTT
GGTCTGACAGTTACCAATGCTTAATCAGTGAGGCACCTATCTCAGCGATCTGTCTATTTCGTTCATCCAT
AGTTGCCTGACTCCCCGTCGTGTAGATAACTACGATACGGGAGGGCTTACCATCTGGCCCCAGTGCTGCA
ATGATACCGCGAGACCCACGCTCACCGGCTCCAGATTTATCAGCAATAAACCAGCCAGCCGGAAGGGCCG
AGCGCAGAAGTGGTCCTGCAACTTTATCCGCCTCCATCCAGTCTATTAATTGTTGCCGGGAAGCTAGAGT
AAGTAGTTCGCCAGTTAATAGTTTGCGCAACGTTGTTGCCATTGCTACAGGCATCGTGGTGTCACGCTCG
TCGTTTGGTATGGCTTCATTCAGCTCCGGTTCCCAACGATCAAGGCGAGTTACATGATCCCCCATGTTGT
GCAAAAAAGCGGTTAGCTCCTTCGGTCCTCCGATCGTTGTCAGAAGTAAGTTGGCCGCAGTGTTATCACT
CATGGTTATGGCAGCACTGCATAATTCTCTTACTGTCATGCCATCCGTAAGATGCTTTTCTGTGACTGGT
GAGTACTCAACCAAGTCATTCTGAGAATAGTGTATGCGGCGACCGAGTTGCTCTTGCCCGGCGTCAATAC
GGGATAATACCGCGCCACATAGCAGAACTTTAAAAGTGCTCATCATTGGAAAACGTTCTTCGGGGCGAAA
ACTCTCAAGGATCTTACCGCTGTTGAGATCCAGTTCGATGTAACCCACTCGTGCACCCAACTGATCTTCA
GCATCTTTTACTTTCACCAGCGTTTCTGGGTGAGCAAAAACAGGAAGGCAAAATGCCGCAAAAAAGGGAA
TAAGGGCGACACGGAAATGTTGAATACTCATACTCTTCCTTTTTCAATATTATTGAAGCATTTATCAGGG
TTATTGTCTCATGAGCGGATACATATTTGAATGTATTTAGAAAAATAAACAAATAGGGGTTCCGCGCACA
TTTCCCCGAAAAGTGCCACCTGACGTCGACGGATCGGGAGATCTCCCGATCCCCTATGGTGCACTCTCAG
TACAATCTGCTCTGATGCCGCATAGTTAAGCCAGTATCTGCTCCCTGCTTGTGTGTTGGAGGTCGCTGAG
TAGTGCGCGAGCAAAATTTAAGCTACAACAAGGCAAGGCTTGACCGACAATTGCATGAAGAATCTGCTTA
GGGTTAGGCGTTTTGCGCTGCTTCGCGATGTACGGGCCAGATATACGCGTTGACATTGATTATTGACTAG
GCTTTTGCAAAAAGCTTTGCAAAGATGGATAAAGTTTTAAACAGAGAGGAATCTTTGCAGCTAATGGACC
TTCTAGGTCTTGAAAGGAGTGGGAATT
Features (pLannotate 1.2.2; 25 found; start..end, strand, type, name):
      1..1179    +  promoter       EF-1α promoter: strong constitutive promoter for human elongation factor EF-1α
   1196..1214    +  promoter       T7 promoter: promoter for bacteriophage T7 RNA polymerase
   1256..1276    +  CDS            capTEV™ (fragment): composite tag for in vivo biotinylation, TEV protease cleavage, and 6xHis tagging
   1277..1309    +  CDS            T7 tag (gene 10 leader): leader peptide from bacteriophage T7 gene 10 promotes efficient translation in E. coli
   1313..1336    +  CDS            Xpress™ tag: Xpress™ epitope tag, including an enterokinase recognition and cleavage site
   1385..2248    +  CDS            ELL2 (fragment): ELL2_HUMAN - Experimental evidence at protein level: Swiss-Prot protein existence level 1. Elongation factor component of the super elongation complex (SEC), a complex required to increase the catalytic rate of RNA polymerase II transcription by suppressing transient pausing by the polymerase at multiple sites along the DNA. Component of the little elongation complex (LEC), a complex required to regulate small nuclear RNA (snRNA) gene transcription by RNA polymerase II and III (PubMed:22195968). Plays a role in immunoglobulin secretion in plasma cells: directs efficient alternative mRNA proces
   2247..3308    +  CDS            ELL2 (fragment): ELL2_HUMAN - Experimental evidence at protein level: Swiss-Prot protein existence level 1. Elongation factor component of the super elongation complex (SEC), a complex required to increase the catalytic rate of RNA polymerase II transcription by suppressing transient pausing by the polymerase at multiple sites along the DNA. Component of the little elongation complex (LEC), a complex required to regulate small nuclear RNA (snRNA) gene transcription by RNA polymerase II and III (PubMed:22195968). Plays a role in immunoglobulin secretion in plasma cells: directs efficient alternative mRNA proces
   3414..3638    +  polyA_signal   bGH poly(A) signal: bovine growth hormone polyadenylation signal
   3642..3663    +  promoter       SV40 promoter (fragment): SV40 enhancer and early promoter
   3684..4112    +  rep_origin     f1 ori (sequence partly withheld): f1 bacteriophage origin of replication; arrow indicates direction of (+) strand synthesis
   4126..4455    +  promoter       SV40 promoter: SV40 enhancer and early promoter
   4503..4550    +  promoter       EM7 promoter: synthetic bacterial promoter&nbsp
   4569..4943    +  CDS            BleoR: antibiotic-binding protein; Sh ble from Streptoalloteichus hindustanus; confers resistance to bleomycin, phleomycin, and Zeocin™
   4953..5078    +  CDS            ble (fragment): BLE_KLEPN - Experimental evidence at protein level: Swiss-Prot protein existence level 1. Binding protein with a strong affinity to the bleomycin family of antibiotics. Binds to CL990; an antimitotic-antibiotic compound. From Klebsiella pneumoniae.
   5073..5194    +  polyA_signal   SV40 poly(A) signal: SV40 polyadenylation signal
   5267..5283    -  protein_bind   lac operator: The lac repressor binds to the lac operator to inhibit transcription in E. coli. This inhibition can be relieved by adding lactose or isopropyl-β-D-thiogalactopyranoside (IPTG). lac repressor encoded by lacI
   5291..5321    -  promoter       lac promoter: promoter for the E. coli lac operon
   5336..5357    -  protein_bind   CAP binding site: CAP binding activates transcription in the presence of cAMP. E. coli catabolite activator protein
   5370..5462    -  CDS            lacI (fragment): lac repressor; lacI; The lac repressor binds to the lac operator to inhibit transcription in E. coli. This inhibition can be relieved by adding lactose or isopropyl-β-D-thiogalactopyranoside (IPTG).
   5645..6233    -  rep_origin     ori: high-copy-number ColE1/pMB1/pBR322/pUC origin of replication
   6404..7264    -  CDS            AmpR: β-lactamase; bla; confers resistance to ampicillin, carbenicillin, and related antibiotics
   7265..7369    -  promoter       AmpR promoter: bla
   7428..7480    -  misc_feature   bom (fragment): basis of mobility region from pBR322
   7635..7653    +  enhancer       CMV enhancer (fragment): human cytomegalovirus immediate early enhancer
   7678..7744    +  CDS            small t antigen (fragment): SV40 (simian virus 40) small t antigen
