[The description below was written by a language model from this plasmid's Addgene catalogue record and pLannotate feature annotations shown in this document.]
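Description:
289aa Met133, 138, 186Ileu ELL2 is a mammalian expression plasmid built on the Invitrogen pEF4B backbone. It produces an amino-terminal, 289-residue portion of human ELL2, a transcription elongation factor and component of the super elongation complex that has been linked to altered RNA processing and immunoglobulin secretion in plasma cells. Expression is driven by the strong constitutive EF-1α promoter and terminated by the bGH polyadenylation signal. A T7 promoter lies just upstream of the coding region. The feature table shows a short N-terminal leader ahead of ELL2 comprising a His-tag-containing fragment, the T7 gene 10 leader and the Xpress epitope with its enterokinase site, which would allow detection or purification of the product.

The insert of roughly 1.9 kb appears to carry essentially the whole ELL2 cDNA. However, it is annotated as two abutting ELL2 fragments that meet at the point where the depositor cut with XbaI and blunt-filled the ends. That fill-in evidently disrupts the reading frame, so translation stops after about 289 amino acids. Methionines 133, 138 and 186 are changed to isoleucine. According to the depositor, translation should therefore begin only at Met1, in contrast to a companion construct in which several internal methionines could act as start sites. This makes the plasmid suited to testing a single, defined N-terminal ELL2 species.

In E. coli the plasmid is maintained through a high-copy ColE1/pUC-type origin and ampicillin resistance, and an f1 origin is also present. An SV40 promoter/EM7-driven BleoR cassette with an SV40 poly(A) signal provides Zeocin selection in mammalian cells. The remaining small annotated fragments, such as the lac region, CMV enhancer and small t antigen, appear to be backbone remnants.
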