Addgene plasmid #127272: 289aa Met133, 138, 186Ileu ELL2
Purpose: Expresses 289aa human ELL2 with Met133, 138, 186Ileu
Depositing lab: Christine Milcarek. Depositing organization: University of Pittsburgh (University, School of Medicine, and Cancer Institute). Publication: Transcription elongation factor ELL2 directs immunoglobulin secretion in plasma cells by stimulating altered RNA processing. Martincic K, Alkan SA, Cheatle A, Borghesi L, Milcarek C. Nat Immunol. 2009 Oct;10(10):1102-9. doi: 10.1038/ni.1786. Epub 2009 Sep 13. PubMed 19749764.
Backbone
  Vector backbone: pEF4B
  Backbone manufacturer: Invitrogen
  Vector type: Mammalian Expression
Growth in bacteria
  Bacterial resistance: Ampicillin, 100 μg/mL
  Growth temperature: 37°C
  Growth strain: DH5alpha
  Copy number: Unknown
Gene/Insert
  Gene/Insert name: ELL2 w Met to ILeus stopped at XbaI (alt name: CM563)
  Species: H. sapiens (human)
  Insert size (bp): 1900
  Mutation: Met133, 138, 186 Ileu, cut with XbaI blunt fillin
  Entrez Gene: ELL2 (a.k.a. MRCCAT1)
  Promoter: pEF1a
  Cloning method: Restriction Enzyme; 5′ cloning site Unknown (unknown if destroyed); 3′ cloning site Unknown (unknown if destroyed)
Terms and licenses: Academic/Nonprofit Terms; Industry Terms: Not Available to Industry
Depositor comments: NH2 ELL2 should only initiate at Met1 compared to Addgene plasmid 127252, which could initiate at multiple Mets.
How to cite: 289aa Met133, 138, 186Ileu ELL2 was a gift from Christine Milcarek (Addgene plasmid # 127272 ; http://n2t.net/addgene:127272 ; RRID:Addgene_127272)
